>Addgene plasmid #153062 | pLVX-EF1α-BHLHE40 aa1-297-IRES-ZsGreen1 | depositor full sequence | sequence record 296169 | pLVX-EF1α-BHLHE40 aa1-297-IRES-ZsGreen1 sequence 10116 bps
TGGAAGGGCTAATTCACTCCCAAAGAAGACAAGATATCCTTGATCTGTGGATCTACCACACACAAGGCTA
CTTCCCTGATTAGCAGAACTACACACCAGGGCCAGGGGTCAGATATCCACTGACCTTTGGATGGTGCTAC
AAGCTAGTACCAGTTGAGCCAGATAAGGTAGAAGAGGCCAATAAAGGAGAGAACACCAGCTTGTTACACC
CTGTGAGCCTGCATGGGATGGATGACCCGGAGAGAGAAGTGTTAGAGTGGAGGTTTGACAGCCGCCTAGC
ATTTCATCACGTGGCCCGAGAGCTGCATCCGGAGTACTTCAAGAACTGCTGATATCGAGCTTGCTACAAG
GGACTTTCCGCTGGGGACTTTCCAGGGAGGCGTGGCCTGGGCGGGACTGGGGAGTGGCGAGCCCTCAGAT
CCTGCATATAAGCAGCTGCTTTTTGCCTGTACTGGGTCTCTCTGGTTAGACCAGATCTGAGCCTGGGAGC
TCTCTGGCTAACTAGGGAACCCACTGCTTAAGCCTCAATAAAGCTTGCCTTGAGTGCTTCAAGTAGTGTG
TGCCCGTCTGTTGTGTGACTCTGGTAACTAGAGATCCCTCAGACCCTTTTAGTCAGTGTGGAAAATCTCT
AGCAGTGGCGCCCGAACAGGGACTTGAAAGCGAAAGGGAAACCAGAGGAGCTCTCTCGACGCAGGACTCG
GCTTGCTGAAGCGCGCACGGCAAGAGGCGAGGGGCGGCGACTGGTGAGTACGCCAAAAATTTTGACTAGC
GGAGGCTAGAAGGAGAGAGATGGGTGCGAGAGCGTCAGTATTAAGCGGGGGAGAATTAGATCGCGATGGG
AAAAAATTCGGTTAAGGCCAGGGGGAAAGAAAAAATATAAATTAAAACATATAGTATGGGCAAGCAGGGA
GCTAGAACGATTCGCAGTTAATCCTGGCCTGTTAGAAACATCAGAAGGCTGTAGACAAATACTGGGACAG
CTACAACCATCCCTTCAGACAGGATCAGAAGAACTTAGATCATTATATAATACAGTAGCAACCCTCTATT
GTGTGCATCAAAGGATAGAGATAAAAGACACCAAGGAAGCTTTAGACAAGATAGAGGAAGAGCAAAACAA
AAGTAAGACCACCGCACAGCAAGCGGCCGGCCGCTGATCTTCAGACCTGGAGGAGGAGATATGAGGGACA
ATTGGAGAAGTGAATTATATAAATATAAAGTAGTAAAAATTGAACCATTAGGAGTAGCACCCACCAAGGC
AAAGAGAAGAGTGGTGCAGAGAGAAAAAAGAGCAGTGGGAATAGGAGCTTTGTTCCTTGGGTTCTTGGGA
GCAGCAGGAAGCACTATGGGCGCAGCGTCAATGACGCTGACGGTACAGGCCAGACAATTATTGTCTGGTA
TAGTGCAGCAGCAGAACAATTTGCTGAGGGCTATTGAGGCGCAACAGCATCTGTTGCAACTCACAGTCTG
GGGCATCAAGCAGCTCCAGGCAAGAATCCTGGCTGTGGAAAGATACCTAAAGGATCAACAGCTCCTGGGG
ATTTGGGGTTGCTCTGGAAAACTCATTTGCACCACTGCTGTGCCTTGGAATGCTAGTTGGAGTAATAAAT
CTCTGGAACAGATTTGGAATCACACGACCTGGATGGAGTGGGACAGAGAAATTAACAATTACACAAGCTT
AATACACTCCTTAATTGAAGAATCGCAAAACCAGCAAGAAAAGAATGAACAAGAATTATTGGAATTAGAT
AAATGGGCAAGTTTGTGGAATTGGTTTAACATAACAAATTGGCTGTGGTATATAAAATTATTCATAATGA
TAGTAGGAGGCTTGGTAGGTTTAAGAATAGTTTTTGCTGTACTTTCTATAGTGAATAGAGTTAGGCAGGG
ATATTCACCATTATCGTTTCAGACCCACCTCCCAACCCCGAGGGGACCCGACAGGCCCGAAGGAATAGAA
GAAGAAGGTGGAGAGAGAGACAGAGACAGATCCATTCGATTAGTGAACGGATCTCGACGGTATCGCCTTT
AAAAGAAAAGGGGGGATTGGGGGGTACAGTGCAGGGGAAAGAATAGTAGACATAATAGCAACAGACATAC
AAACTAAAGAATTACAAAAACAAATTACAAAAATTCAAAATTTTCGGGTTTATTACAGGGACAGCAGAGA
TCCAGTTTATCGATGAGTAATTCATACAAAAGGACTCGCCCCTGCCTTGGGGAATCCCAGGGACCGTCGT
TAAACTCCCACTAACGTAGAACCCAGAGATCGCTGCGTTCCCGCCCCCTCACCCGCCCGCTCTCGTCATC
ACTGAGGTGGAGAAGAGCATGCGTGAGGCTCCGGTGCCCGTCAGTGGGCAGAGCGCACATCGCCCACAGT
CCCCGAGAAGTTGGGGGGAGGGGTCGGCAATTGAACCGGTGCCTAGAGAAGGTGGCGCGGGGTAAACTGG
GAAAGTGATGTCGTGTACTGGCTCCGCCTTTTTCCCGAGGGTGGGGGAGAACCGTATATAAGTGCAGTAG
TCGCCGTGAACGTTCTTTTTCGCAACGGGTTTGCCGCCAGAACACAGGTAAGTGCCGTGTGTGGTTCCCG
CGGGCCTGGCCTCTTTACGGGTTATGGCCCTTGCGTGCCTTGAATTACTTCCACGCCCCTGGCTGCAGTA
CGTGATTCTTGATCCCGAGCTTCGGGTTGGAAGTGGGTGGGAGAGTTCGAGGCCTTGCGCTTAAGGAGCC
CCTTCGCCTCGTGCTTGAGTTGAGGCCTGGCTTGGGCGCTGGGGCCGCCGCGTGCGAATCTGGTGGCACC
TTCGCGCCTGTCTCGCTGCTTTCGATAAGTCTCTAGCCATTTAAAATTTTTGATGACCTGCTGCGACGCT
TTTTTTCTGGCAAGATAGTCTTGTAAATGCGGGCCAAGATCTGCACACTGGTATTTCGGTTTTTGGGGCC
GCGGGCGGCGACGGGGCCCGTGCGTCCCAGCGCACATGTTCGGCGAGGCGGGGCCTGCGAGCGCGGCCAC
CGAGAATCGGACGGGGGTAGTCTCAAGCTGGCCGGCCTGCTCTGGTGCCTGGCCTCGCGCCGCCGTGTAT
CGCCCCGCCCTGGGCGGCAAGGCTGGCCCGGTCGGCACCAGTTGCGTGAGCGGAAAGATGGCCGCTTCCC
GGCCCTGCTGCAGGGAGCTCAAAATGGAGGACGCGGCGCTCGGGAGAGCGGGCGGGTGAGTCACCCACAC
AAAGGAAAAGGGCCTTTCCGTCCTCAGCCGTCGCTTCATGTGACTCCACGGAGTACCGGGCGCCGTCCAG
GCACCTCGATTAGTTCTCGAGCTTTTGGAGTACGTCGTCTTTAGGTTGGGGGGAGGGGTTTTATGCGATG
GAGTTTCCCCACACTGAGTGGGTGGAGACTGAAGTTAGGCCAGCTTGGCACTTGATGTAATTCTCCTTGG
AATTTGCCCTTTTTGAGTTTGGATCTTGGTTCATTCTCAAGCCTCAGACAGTGGTTCAAAGTTTTTTTCT
TCCATTTCAGGTGTCGTGAGGATCTATTTCCGGTGAATTCATGGAGCGGATCCCCAGCGCGCAACCACCC
CCCGCCTGCCTGCCCAAAGCACCGGGACTGGAGCACGGAGACCTACCAGGGATGTACCCTGCCCACATGT
ACCAAGTGTACAAGTCAAGACGGGGAATAAAGCGGAGCGAGGACAGCAAGGAGACCTACAAATTGCCGCA
CCGGCTCATCGAGAAAAAGAGACGTGACCGGATTAACGAGTGCATCGCCCAGCTGAAGGATCTCCTACCC
GAACATCTCAAACTTACAACTTTGGGTCACTTGGAAAAAGCAGTGGTTCTTGAACTTACCTTGAAGCATG
TGAAAGCACTAACAAACCTAATTGATCAGCAGCAGCAGAAAATCATTGCCCTGCAGAGTGGTTTACAAGC
TGGTGAGCTGTCAGGGAGAAATGTCGAAACAGGTCAAGAGATGTTCTGCTCAGGTTTCCAGACATGTGCC
CGGGAGGTGCTTCAGTATCTGGCCAAGCACGAGAACACTCGGGACCTGAAGTCTTCGCAGCTTGTCACCC
ACCTCCACCGGGTGGTCTCGGAGCTGCTGCAGGGTGGTACCTCCAGGAAGCCATCAGACCCAGCTCCCAA
AGTGATGGACTTCAAGGAAAAACCCAGCTCTCCGGCCAAAGGTTCGGAAGGTCCTGGGAAAAACTGCGTG
CCAGTCATCCAGCGGACTTTCGCTCACTCGAGTGGGGAGCAGAGCGGCAGCGACACGGACACAGACAGTG
GCTATGGAGGAGAATCGGAGAAGGGCGACTTGCGCAGTGAGCAGCCGTGCTTCAAAAGTGACCACGGACG
CAGGTTCACGATGGGAGAAAGGATCGGCGCAATTAAGCAAGAGTCCGAAGAACCCCCCACAAAAAAGAAC
CGGATGCAGCTTTCGGATGATTAAGGCCATTTCTAGAGCAGTGACCTGATCAGCTCCCCGTTCCTGGGCC
CACACCCACACCAGCCTCCTTTCTGCCTGCCCTTCTACCTGATCCCACCTTCAGCGACTGCCTACCTGCC
CATGCTGGAGAAGTGCTGGTATCCCACCTCAGTGCCAGTGCTATACCCAGGCCTCAACGCCTCTGCCGCA
GCCCTCTCTAGCTTCATGAACCCAGACAAGATCTCGGCTCCCTTGCTCATGCCCCAGAGACTCCCTTCTC
CCTTGCCAGCTCATCCGTCCGTCGACTCTTCTGTCTTGCTCCAAGCTCTGAAGCCAATCCCCCCTTTAAA
CTTAGAAACCAAAGACTAATCTAGAGCGGCCGCGGATCCCGCCCCTCTCCCTCCCCCCCCCCTAACGTTA
CTGGCCGAAGCCGCTTGGAATAAGGCCGGTGTGCGTTTGTCTATATGTTATTTTCCACCATATTGCCGTC
TTTTGGCAATGTGAGGGCCCGGAAACCTGGCCCTGTCTTCTTGACGAGCATTCCTAGGGGTCTTTCCCCT
CTCGCCAAAGGAATGCAAGGTCTGTTGAATGTCGTGAAGGAAGCAGTTCCTCTGGAAGCTTCTTGAAGAC
AAACAACGTCTGTAGCGACCCTTTGCAGGCAGCGGAACCCCCCACCTGGCGACAGGTGCCTCTGCGGCCA
AAAGCCACGTGTATAAGATACACCTGCAAAGGCGGCACAACCCCAGTGCCACGTTGTGAGTTGGATAGTT
GTGGAAAGAGTCAAATGGCTCACCTCAAGCGTATTCAACAAGGGGCTGAAGGATGCCCAGAAGGTACCCC
ATTGTATGGGATCTGATCTGGGGCCTCGGTGCACATGCTTTACATGTGTTTAGTCGAGGTTAAAAAACGT
CTAGGCCCCCCGAACCACGGGGACGTGGTTTTCCTTTGAAAAACACGATGATAATATGGCCCAGTCCAAG
CACGGCCTGACCAAGGAGATGACCATGAAGTACCGCATGGAGGGCTGCGTGGACGGCCACAAGTTCGTGA
TCACCGGCGAGGGCATCGGCTACCCCTTCAAGGGCAAGCAGGCCATCAACCTGTGCGTGGTGGAGGGCGG
CCCCTTGCCCTTCGCCGAGGACATCTTGTCCGCCGCCTTCATGTACGGCAACCGCGTGTTCACCGAGTAC
CCCCAGGACATCGTCGACTACTTCAAGAACTCCTGCCCCGCCGGCTACACCTGGGACCGCTCCTTCCTGT
TCGAGGACGGCGCCGTGTGCATCTGCAACGCCGACATCACCGTGAGCGTGGAGGAGAACTGCATGTACCA
CGAGTCCAAGTTCTACGGCGTGAACTTCCCCGCCGACGGCCCCGTGATGAAGAAGATGACCGACAACTGG
GAGCCCTCCTGCGAGAAGATCATCCCCGTGCCCAAGCAGGGCATCTTGAAGGGCGACGTGAGCATGTACC
TGCTGCTGAAGGACGGTGGCCGCTTGCGCTGCCAGTTCGACACCGTGTACAAGGCCAAGTCCGTGCCCCG
CAAGATGCCCGACTGGCACTTCATCCAGCACAAGCTGACCCGCGAGGACCGCAGCGACGCCAAGAACCAG
AAGTGGCACCTGACCGAGCACGCCATCGCCTCCGGCTCCGCCTTGCCCTGAACGCGTCTGGAACAATCAA
CCTCTGGATTACAAAATTTGTGAAAGATTGACTGGTATTCTTAACTATGTTGCTCCTTTTACGCTATGTG
GATACGCTGCTTTAATGCCTTTGTATCATGCTATTGCTTCCCGTATGGCTTTCATTTTCTCCTCCTTGTA
TAAATCCTGGTTGCTGTCTCTTTATGAGGAGTTGTGGCCCGTTGTCAGGCAACGTGGCGTGGTGTGCACT
GTGTTTGCTGACGCAACCCCCACTGGTTGGGGCATTGCCACCACCTGTCAGCTCCTTTCCGGGACTTTCG
CTTTCCCCCTCCCTATTGCCACGGCGGAACTCATCGCCGCCTGCCTTGCCCGCTGCTGGACAGGGGCTCG
GCTGTTGGGCACTGACAATTCCGTGGTGTTGTCGGGGAAGCTGACGTCCTTTCCATGGCTGCTCGCCTGT
GTTGCCACCTGGATTCTGCGCGGGACGTCCTTCTGCTACGTCCCTTCGGCCCTCAATCCAGCGGACCTTC
CTTCCCGCGGCCTGCTGCCGGCTCTGCGGCCTCTTCCGCGTCTTCGCCTTCGCCCTCAGACGAGTCGGAT
CTCCCTTTGGGCCGCCTCCCCGCCTGGAATTAATTCTGCAGTCGAGACCTAGAAAAACATGGAGCAATCA
CAAGTAGCAATACAGCAGCTACCAATGCTGATTGTGCCTGGCTAGAAGCACAAGAGGAGGAGGAGGTGGG
TTTTCCAGTCACACCTCAGGTACCTTTAAGACCAATGACTTACAAGGCAGCTGTAGATCTTAGCCACTTT
TTAAAAGAAAAGAGGGGACTGGAAGGGCTAATTCACTCCCAACGAAGACAAGATATCCTTGATCTGTGGA
TCTACCACACACAAGGCTACTTCCCTGATTAGCAGAACTACACACCAGGGCCAGGGGTCAGATATCCACT
GACCTTTGGATGGTGCTACAAGCTAGTACCAGTTGAGCCAGATAAGGTAGAAGAGGCCAATAAAGGAGAG
AACACCAGCTTGTTACACCCTGTGAGCCTGCATGGGATGGATGACCCGGAGAGAGAAGTGTTAGAGTGGA
GGTTTGACAGCCGCCTAGCATTTCATCACGTGGCCCGAGAGCTGCATCCGGAGTACTTCAAGAACTGCTG
ATATCGAGCTTGCTACAAGGGACTTTCCGCTGGGGACTTTCCAGGGAGGCGTGGCCTGGGCGGGACTGGG
GAGTGGCGAGCCCTCAGATCCTGCATATAAGCAGCTGCTTTTTGCCTGTACTGGGTCTCTCTGGTTAGAC
CAGATCTGAGCCTGGGAGCTCTCTGGCTAACTAGGGAACCCACTGCTTAAGCCTCAATAAAGCTTGCCTT
GAGTGCTTCAAGTAGTGTGTGCCCGTCTGTTGTGTGACTCTGGTAACTAGAGATCCCTCAGACCCTTTTA
GTCAGTGTGGAAAATCTCTAGCAGTAGTAGTTCATGTCATCTTATTATTCAGTATTTATAACTTGCAAAG
AAATGAATATCAGAGAGTGAGAGGCCTTGACATTGCTAGCGTTTACCGTCGACCTCTAGCTAGAGCTTGG
CGTAATCATGGTCATAGCTGTTTCCTGTGTGAAATTGTTATCCGCTCACAATTCCACACAACATACGAGC
CGGAAGCATAAAGTGTAAAGCCTGGGGTGCCTAATGAGTGAGCTAACTCACATTAATTGCGTTGCGCTCA
CTGCCCGCTTTCCAGTCGGGAAACCTGTCGTGCCAGCTGCATTAATGAATCGGCCAACGCGCGGGGAGAG
GCGGTTTGCGTATTGGGCGCTCTTCCGCTTCCTCGCTCACTGACTCGCTGCGCTCGGTCGTTCGGCTGCG
GCGAGCGGTATCAGCTCACTCAAAGGCGGTAATACGGTTATCCACAGAATCAGGGGATAACGCAGGAAAG
AACATGTGAGCAAAAGGCCAGCAAAAGGCCAGGAACCGTAAAAAGGCCGCGTTGCTGGCGTTTTTCCATA
GGCTCCGCCCCCCTGACGAGCATCACAAAAATCGACGCTCAAGTCAGAGGTGGCGAAACCCGACAGGACT
ATAAAGATACCAGGCGTTTCCCCCTGGAAGCTCCCTCGTGCGCTCTCCTGTTCCGACCCTGCCGCTTACC
GGATACCTGTCCGCCTTTCTCCCTTCGGGAAGCGTGGCGCTTTCTCATAGCTCACGCTGTAGGTATCTCA
GTTCGGTGTAGGTCGTTCGCTCCAAGCTGGGCTGTGTGCACGAACCCCCCGTTCAGCCCGACCGCTGCGC
CTTATCCGGTAACTATCGTCTTGAGTCCAACCCGGTAAGACACGACTTATCGCCACTGGCAGCAGCCACT
GGTAACAGGATTAGCAGAGCGAGGTATGTAGGCGGTGCTACAGAGTTCTTGAAGTGGTGGCCTAACTACG
GCTACACTAGAAGAACAGTATTTGGTATCTGCGCTCTGCTGAAGCCAGTTACCTTCGGAAAAAGAGTTGG
TAGCTCTTGATCCGGCAAACAAACCACCGCTGGTAGCGGTGGTTTTTTTGTTTGCAAGCAGCAGATTACG
CGCAGAAAAAAAGGATCTCAAGAAGATCCTTTGATCTTTTCTACGGGGTCTGACGCTCAGTGGAACGAAA
ACTCACGTTAAGGGATTTTGGTCATGAGATTATCAAAAAGGATCTTCACCTAGATCCTTTTAAATTAAAA
ATGAAGTTTTAAATCAATCTAAAGTATATATGAGTAAACTTGGTCTGACAGTTACCAATGCTTAATCAGT
GAGGCACCTATCTCAGCGATCTGTCTATTTCGTTCATCCATAGTTGCCTGACTCCCCGTCGTGTAGATAA
CTACGATACGGGAGGGCTTACCATCTGGCCCCAGTGCTGCAATGATACCGCGAGACCCACGCTCACCGGC
TCCAGATTTATCAGCAATAAACCAGCCAGCCGGAAGGGCCGAGCGCAGAAGTGGTCCTGCAACTTTATCC
GCCTCCATCCAGTCTATTAATTGTTGCCGGGAAGCTAGAGTAAGTAGTTCGCCAGTTAATAGTTTGCGCA
ACGTTGTTGCCATTGCTACAGGCATCGTGGTGTCACGCTCGTCGTTTGGTATGGCTTCATTCAGCTCCGG
TTCCCAACGATCAAGGCGAGTTACATGATCCCCCATGTTGTGCAAAAAAGCGGTTAGCTCCTTCGGTCCT
CCGATCGTTGTCAGAAGTAAGTTGGCCGCAGTGTTATCACTCATGGTTATGGCAGCACTGCATAATTCTC
TTACTGTCATGCCATCCGTAAGATGCTTTTCTGTGACTGGTGAGTACTCAACCAAGTCATTCTGAGAATA
GTGTATGCGGCGACCGAGTTGCTCTTGCCCGGCGTCAATACGGGATAATACCGCGCCACATAGCAGAACT
TTAAAAGTGCTCATCATTGGAAAACGTTCTTCGGGGCGAAAACTCTCAAGGATCTTACCGCTGTTGAGAT
CCAGTTCGATGTAACCCACTCGTGCACCCAACTGATCTTCAGCATCTTTTACTTTCACCAGCGTTTCTGG
GTGAGCAAAAACAGGAAGGCAAAATGCCGCAAAAAAGGGAATAAGGGCGACACGGAAATGTTGAATACTC
ATACTCTTCCTTTTTCAATATTATTGAAGCATTTATCAGGGTTATTGTCTCATGAGCGGATACATATTTG
AATGTATTTAGAAAAATAAACAAATAGGGGTTCCGCGCACATTTCCCCGAAAAGTGCCACCTGACGTCGA
CGGATCGGGAGATCAACTTGTTTATTGCAGCTTATAATGGTTACAAATAAAGCAATAGCATCACAAATTT
CACAAATAAAGCATTTTTTTCACTGCATTCTAGTTGTGGTTTGTCCAAACTCATCAATGTATCTTATCAT
GTCTGGATCAACTGGATAACTCAAGCTAACCAAAATCATCCCAAACTTCCCACCCCATACCCTATTACCA
CTGCCAATTACCTGTGGTTTCATTTACTCTAAACCTGTGATTCCTCTGAATTATTTTCATTTTAAAGAAA
TTGTATTTGTTAAATATGTACTACAAACTTAGTAGT
Features (pLannotate 1.2.2; 24 found; start..end, strand, type, name):
    377..634     +  LTR            5' LTR (truncated): truncated 5' long terminal repeat (LTR) from HIV-1
    681..806     +  misc_feature   HIV-1 Ψ: packaging signal of human immunodeficiency virus type 1
    790..1128    +  CDS            HIV-1 gag (fragment): gag protein from human immunodeficiency virus 1; gag
   1303..1536    +  misc_feature   RRE: The Rev response element (RRE) of HIV-1 allows for Rev-dependent mRNA export from the nucleus to the cytoplasm.
   1913..2013    +  CDS            Rev (fragment): human immunodeficiency virus 1 (HIV-1) Rev protein; rev; enhances nuclear export of unspliced and incompletely spliced viral mRNAs
   2028..2143    +  misc_feature   cPPT/CTS: central polypurine tract and central termination sequence of HIV-1 (lacking the first T)
   2356..2567    +  promoter       EF-1α core promoter: core promoter for human elongation factor EF-1α
   2568..2681    +  intron         EF-1α intron A (fragment): intron upstream of the start codon of human EF-1α
   3307..3510    +  intron         EF-1α intron A: truncated intron upstream of the start codon of human EF-1α
   3541..4776    +  CDS            BHLHE40: BHE40_HUMAN - Also known as BHLHB2, DEC1 From Homo sapiens (Human).
   4802..5381    +  misc_feature   IRES2: internal ribosome entry site (IRES) of the encephalomyocarditis virus (EMCV)
   5376..6071    +  CDS            ZsGreen1: Zoanthus green fluorescent protein mammalian codon-optimized
   6085..6673    +  misc_feature   WPRE: woodchuck hepatitis virus posttranscriptional regulatory element
   6690..7208    +  CDS            nef (fragment): NEF_HV1BR - Experimental evidence at protein level: Swiss-Prot protein existence level 1. Extracellular Nef protein targets CD4(+) T-lymphocytes for apoptosis by interacting with CXCR4 surface receptors (PubMed:14990729). From Human immunodeficiency virus type 1 group M subtype B (isolate BRU/LAI) (HIV-1).
   7256..7513    +  LTR            5' LTR (truncated): truncated 5' long terminal repeat (LTR) from HIV-1
   7665..7681    -  protein_bind   lac operator: The lac repressor binds to the lac operator to inhibit transcription in E. coli. This inhibition can be relieved by adding lactose or isopropyl-β-D-thiogalactopyranoside (IPTG). lac repressor encoded by lacI
   7689..7719    -  promoter       lac promoter: promoter for the E. coli lac operon
   7734..7755    -  protein_bind   CAP binding site: CAP binding activates transcription in the presence of cAMP. E. coli catabolite activator protein
   7768..7860    -  CDS            lacI (fragment): lac repressor; lacI; The lac repressor binds to the lac operator to inhibit transcription in E. coli. This inhibition can be relieved by adding lactose or isopropyl-β-D-thiogalactopyranoside (IPTG).
   8043..8631    -  rep_origin     ori: high-copy-number ColE1/pMB1/pBR322/pUC origin of replication
   8802..9662    -  CDS            AmpR: β-lactamase; bla; confers resistance to ampicillin, carbenicillin, and related antibiotics
   9663..9767    -  promoter       AmpR promoter: bla
   9815..9949    +  polyA_signal   SV40 poly(A) signal: SV40 polyadenylation signal
  10116..329     +  CDS            nef (fragment) (across the origin): NEF_HV1BR - Experimental evidence at protein level: Swiss-Prot protein existence level 1. Extracellular Nef protein targets CD4(+) T-lymphocytes for apoptosis by interacting with CXCR4 surface receptors (PubMed:14990729). From Human immunodeficiency virus type 1 group M subtype B (isolate BRU/LAI) (HIV-1).
