>Addgene plasmid #153062 | pLVX-EF1α-BHLHE40 aa1-297-IRES-ZsGreen1 | addgene full sequence | sequence record 304636 | Addgene NGS Result
GGATCTATTTCCGGTGAATTCATGGAGCGGATCCCCAGCGCGCAACCACCCCCCGCCTGCCTGCCCAAAG
CACCGGGACTGGAGCACGGAGACCTACCAGGGATGTACCCTGCCCACATGTACCAAGTGTACAAGTCAAG
ACGGGGAATAAAGCGGAGCGAGGACAGCAAGGAGACCTACAAATTGCCGCACCGGCTCATCGAGAAAAAG
AGACGTGACCGGATTAACGAGTGCATCGCCCAGCTGAAGGATCTCCTACCCGAACATCTCAAACTTACAA
CTTTGGGTCACTTGGAAAAAGCAGTGGTTCTTGAACTTACCTTGAAGCATGTGAAAGCACTAACAAACCT
AATTGATCAGCAGCAGCAGAAAATCATTGCCCTGCAGAGTGGTTTACAAGCTGGTGAGCTGTCAGGGAGA
AATGTCGAAACAGGTCAAGAGATGTTCTGCTCAGGTTTCCAGACATGTGCCCGGGAGGTGCTTCAGTATC
TGGCCAAGCACGAGAACACTCGGGACCTGAAGTCTTCGCAGCTTGTCACCCACCTCCACCGGGTGGTCTC
GGAGCTGCTGCAGGGTGGTACCTCCAGGAAGCCATCAGACCCAGCTCCCAAAGTGATGGACTTCAAGGAA
AAACCCAGCTCTCCGGCCAAAGGTTCGGAAGGTCCTGGGAAAAACTGCGTGCCAGTCATCCAGCGGACTT
TCGCTCACTCGAGTGGGGAGCAGAGCGGCAGCGACACGGACACAGACAGTGGCTATGGAGGAGAATCGGA
GAAGGGCGACTTGCGCAGTGAGCAGCCGTGCTTCAAAAGTGACCACGGACGCAGGTTCACGATGGGAGAA
AGGATCGGCGCAATTAAGCAAGAGTCCGAAGAACCCCCCACAAAAAAGAACCGGATGCAGCTTTCGGATG
ATTAAGGCCATTTCTAGAGCAGTGACCTGATCAGCTCCCCGTTCCTGGGCCCACACCCACACCAGCCTCC
TTTCTGCCTGCCCTTCTACCTGATCCCACCTTCAGCGACTGCCTACCTGCCCATGCTGGAGAAGTGCTGG
TATCCCACCTCAGTGCCAGTGCTATACCCAGGCCTCAACGCCTCTGCCGCAGCCCTCTCTAGCTTCATGA
ACCCAGACAAGATCTCGGCTCCCTTGCTCATGCCCCAGAGACTCCCTTCTCCCTTGCCAGCTCATCCGTC
CGTCGACTCTTCTGTCTTGCTCCAAGCTCTGAAGCCAATCCCCCCTTTAAACTTAGAAACCAAAGACTAA
TCTAGAGCGGCCGCGGATCCCGCCCCTCTCCCTCCCCCCCCCCTAACGTTACTGGCCGAAGCCGCTTGGA
ATAAGGCCGGTGTGCGTTTGTCTATATGTTATTTTCCACCATATTGCCGTCTTTTGGCAATGTGAGGGCC
CGGAAACCTGGCCCTGTCTTCTTGACGAGCATTCCTAGGGGTCTTTCCCCTCTCGCCAAAGGAATGCAAG
GTCTGTTGAATGTCGTGAAGGAAGCAGTTCCTCTGGAAGCTTCTTGAAGACAAACAACGTCTGTAGCGAC
CCTTTGCAGGCAGCGGAACCCCCCACCTGGCGACAGGTGCCTCTGCGGCCAAAAGCCACGTGTATAAGAT
ACACCTGCAAAGGCGGCACAACCCCAGTGCCACGTTGTGAGTTGGATAGTTGTGGAAAGAGTCAAATGGC
TCACCTCAAGCGTATTCAACAAGGGGCTGAAGGATGCCCAGAAGGTACCCCATTGTATGGGATCTGATCT
GGGGCCTCGGTGCACATGCTTTACATGTGTTTAGTCGAGGTTAAAAAACGTCTAGGCCCCCCGAACCACG
GGGACGTGGTTTTCCTTTGAAAAACACGATGATAATATGGCCCAGTCCAAGCACGGCCTGACCAAGGAGA
TGACCATGAAGTACCGCATGGAGGGCTGCGTGGACGGCCACAAGTTCGTGATCACCGGCGAGGGCATCGG
CTACCCCTTCAAGGGCAAGCAGGCCATCAACCTGTGCGTGGTGGAGGGCGGCCCCTTGCCCTTCGCCGAG
GACATCTTGTCCGCCGCCTTCATGTACGGCAACCGCGTGTTCACCGAGTACCCCCAGGACATCGTCGACT
ACTTCAAGAACTCCTGCCCCGCCGGCTACACCTGGGACCGCTCCTTCCTGTTCGAGGACGGCGCCGTGTG
CATCTGCAACGCCGACATCACCGTGAGCGTGGAGGAGAACTGCATGTACCACGAGTCCAAGTTCTACGGC
GTGAACTTCCCCGCCGACGGCCCCGTGATGAAGAAGATGACCGACAACTGGGAGCCCTCCTGCGAGAAGA
TCATCCCCGTGCCCAAGCAGGGCATCTTGAAGGGCGACGTGAGCATGTACCTGCTGCTGAAGGACGGTGG
CCGCTTGCGCTGCCAGTTCGACACCGTGTACAAGGCCAAGTCCGTGCCCCGCAAGATGCCCGACTGGCAC
TTCATCCAGCACAAGCTGACCCGCGAGGACCGCAGCGACGCCAAGAACCAGAAGTGGCACCTGACCGAGC
ACGCCATCGCCTCCGGCTCCGCCTTGCCCTGAACGCGTCTGGAACAATCAACCTCTGGATTACAAAATTT
GTGAAAGATTGACTGGTATTCTTAACTATGTTGCTCCTTTTACGCTATGTGGATACGCTGCTTTAATGCC
TTTGTATCATGCTATTGCTTCCCGTATGGCTTTCATTTTCTCCTCCTTGTATAAATCCTGGTTGCTGTCT
CTTTATGAGGAGTTGTGGCCCGTTGTCAGGCAACGTGGCGTGGTGTGCACTGTGTTTGCTGACGCAACCC
CCACTGGTTGGGGCATTGCCACCACCTGTCAGCTCCTTTCCGGGACTTTCGCTTTCCCCCTCCCTATTGC
CACGGCGGAACTCATCGCCGCCTGCCTTGCCCGCTGCTGGACAGGGGCTCGGCTGTTGGGCACTGACAAT
TCCGTGGTGTTGTCGGGGAAGCTGACGTCCTTTCCATGGCTGCTCGCCTGTGTTGCCACCTGGATTCTGC
GCGGGACGTCCTTCTGCTACGTCCCTTCGGCCCTCAATCCAGCGGACCTTCCTTCCCGCGGCCTGCTGCC
GGCTCTGCGGCCTCTTCCGCGTCTTCGCCTTCGCCCTCAGACGAGTCGGATCTCCCTTTGGGCCGCCTCC
CCGCCTGGAATTAATTCTGCAGTCGAGACCTAGAAAAACATGGAGCAATCACAAGTAGCAATACAGCAGC
TACCAATGCTGATTGTGCCTGGCTAGAAGCACAAGAGGAGGAGGAGGTGGGTTTTCCAGTCACACCTCAG
GTACCTTTAAGACCAATGACTTACAAGGCAGCTGTAGATCTTAGCCACTTTTTAAAAGAAAAGAGGGGAC
TGGAAGGGCTAATTCACTCCCAACGAAGACAAGATATCCTTGATCTGTGGATCTACCACACACAAGGCTA
CTTCCCTGATTAGCAGAACTACACACCAGGGCCAGGGGTCAGATATCCACTGACCTTTGGATGGTGCTAC
AAGCTAGTACCAGTTGAGCCAGATAAGGTAGAAGAGGCCAATAAAGGAGAGAACACCAGCTTGTTACACC
CTGTGAGCCTGCATGGGATGGATGACCCGGAGAGAGAAGTGTTAGAGTGGAGGTTTGACAGCCGCCTAGC
ATTTCATCACGTGGCCCGAGAGCTGCATCCGGAGTACTTCAAGAACTGCTGATATCGAGCTTGCTACAAG
GGACTTTCCGCTGGGGACTTTCCAGGGAGGCGTGGCCTGGGCGGGACTGGGGAGTGGCGAGCCCTCAGAT
CCTGCATATAAGCAGCTGCTTTTTGCCTGTACTGGGTCTCTCTGGTTAGACCAGATCTGAGCCTGGGAGC
TCTCTGGCTAACTAGGGAACCCACTGCTTAAGCCTCAATAAAGCTTGCCTTGAGTGCTTCAAGTAGTGTG
TGCCCGTCTGTTGTGTGACTCTGGTAACTAGAGATCCCTCAGACCCTTTTAGTCAGTGTGGAAAATCTCT
AGCAGTAGTAGTTCATGTCATCTTATTATTCAGTATTTATAACTTGCAAAGAAATGAATATCAGAGAGTG
AGAGGCCTTGACATTGCTAGCGTTTACCGTCGACCTCTAGCTAGAGCTTGGCGTAATCATGGTCATAGCT
GTTTCCTGTGTGAAATTGTTATCCGCTCACAATTCCACACAACATACGAGCCGGAAGCATAAAGTGTAAA
GCCTGGGGTGCCTAATGAGTGAGCTAACTCACATTAATTGCGTTGCGCTCACTGCCCGCTTTCCAGTCGG
GAAACCTGTCGTGCCAGCTGCATTAATGAATCGGCCAACGCGCGGGGAGAGGCGGTTTGCGTATTGGGCG
CTCTTCCGCTTCCTCGCTCACTGACTCGCTGCGCTCGGTCGTTCGGCTGCGGCGAGCGGTATCAGCTCAC
TCAAAGGCGGTAATACGGTTATCCACAGAATCAGGGGATAACGCAGGAAAGAACATGTGAGCAAAAGGCC
AGCAAAAGGCCAGGAACCGTAAAAAGGCCGCGTTGCTGGCGTTTTTCCATAGGCTCCGCCCCCCTGACGA
GCATCACAAAAATCGACGCTCAAGTCAGAGGTGGCGAAACCCGACAGGACTATAAAGATACCAGGCGTTT
CCCCCTGGAAGCTCCCTCGTGCGCTCTCCTGTTCCGACCCTGCCGCTTACCGGATACCTGTCCGCCTTTC
TCCCTTCGGGAAGCGTGGCGCTTTCTCATAGCTCACGCTGTAGGTATCTCAGTTCGGTGTAGGTCGTTCG
CTCCAAGCTGGGCTGTGTGCACGAACCCCCCGTTCAGCCCGACCGCTGCGCCTTATCCGGTAACTATCGT
CTTGAGTCCAACCCGGTAAGACACGACTTATCGCCACTGGCAGCAGCCACTGGTAACAGGATTAGCAGAG
CGAGGTATGTAGGCGGTGCTACAGAGTTCTTGAAGTGGTGGCCTAACTACGGCTACACTAGAAGAACAGT
ATTTGGTATCTGCGCTCTGCTGAAGCCAGTTACCTTCGGAAAAAGAGTTGGTAGCTCTTGATCCGGCAAA
CAAACCACCGCTGGTAGCGGTGGTTTTTTTGTTTGCAAGCAGCAGATTACGCGCAGAAAAAAAGGATCTC
AAGAAGATCCTTTGATCTTTTCTACGGGGTCTGACGCTCAGTGGAACGAAAACTCACGTTAAGGGATTTT
GGTCATGAGATTATCAAAAAGGATCTTCACCTAGATCCTTTTAAATTAAAAATGAAGTTTTAAATCAATC
TAAAGTATATATGAGTAAACTTGGTCTGACAGTTACCAATGCTTAATCAGTGAGGCACCTATCTCAGCGA
TCTGTCTATTTCGTTCATCCATAGTTGCCTGACTCCCCGTCGTGTAGATAACTACGATACGGGAGGGCTT
ACCATCTGGCCCCAGTGCTGCAATGATACCGCGAGACCCACGCTCACCGGCTCCAGATTTATCAGCAATA
AACCAGCCAGCCGGAAGGGCCGAGCGCAGAAGTGGTCCTGCAACTTTATCCGCCTCCATCCAGTCTATTA
ATTGTTGCCGGGAAGCTAGAGTAAGTAGTTCGCCAGTTAATAGTTTGCGCAACGTTGTTGCCATTGCTAC
AGGCATCGTGGTGTCACGCTCGTCGTTTGGTATGGCTTCATTCAGCTCCGGTTCCCAACGATCAAGGCGA
GTTACATGATCCCCCATGTTGTGCAAAAAAGCGGTTAGCTCCTTCGGTCCTCCGATCGTTGTCAGAAGTA
AGTTGGCCGCAGTGTTATCACTCATGGTTATGGCAGCACTGCATAATTCTCTTACTGTCATGCCATCCGT
AAGATGCTTTTCTGTGACTGGTGAGTACTCAACCAAGTCATTCTGAGAATAGTGTATGCGGCGACCGAGT
TGCTCTTGCCCGGCGTCAATACGGGATAATACCGCGCCACATAGCAGAACTTTAAAAGTGCTCATCATTG
GAAAACGTTCTTCGGGGCGAAAACTCTCAAGGATCTTACCGCTGTTGAGATCCAGTTCGATGTAACCCAC
TCGTGCACCCAACTGATCTTCAGCATCTTTTACTTTCACCAGCGTTTCTGGGTGAGCAAAAACAGGAAGG
CAAAATGCCGCAAAAAAGGGAATAAGGGCGACACGGAAATGTTGAATACTCATACTCTTCCTTTTTCAAT
ATTATTGAAGCATTTATCAGGGTTATTGTCTCATGAGCGGATACATATTTGAATGTATTTAGAAAAATAA
ACAAATAGGGGTTCCGCGCACATTTCCCCGAAAAGTGCCACCTGACGTCGACGGATCGGGAGATCAACTT
GTTTATTGCAGCTTATAATGGTTACAAATAAAGCAATAGCATCACAAATTTCACAAATAAAGCATTTTTT
TCACTGCATTCTAGTTGTGGTTTGTCCAAACTCATCAATGTATCTTATCATGTCTGGATCAACTGGATAA
CTCAAGCTAACCAAAATCATCCCAAACTTCCCACCCCATACCCTATTACCACTGCCAATTACCTGTGGTT
TCATTTACTCTAAACCTGTGATTCCTCTGAATTATTTTCATTTTAAAGAAATTGTATTTGTTAAATATGT
ACTACAAACTTAGTAGTTGGAAGGGCTAATTCACTCCCAAAGAAGACAAGATATCCTTGATCTGTGGATC
TACCACACACAAGGCTACTTCCCTGATTAGCAGAACTACACACCAGGGCCAGGGGTCAGATATCCACTGA
CCTTTGGATGGTGCTACAAGCTAGTACCAGTTGAGCCAGATAAGGTAGAAGAGGCCAATAAAGGAGAGAA
CACCAGCTTGTTACACCCTGTGAGCCTGCATGGGATGGATGACCCGGAGAGAGAAGTGTTAGAGTGGAGG
TTTGACAGCCGCCTAGCATTTCATCACGTGGCCCGAGAGCTGCATCCGGAGTACTTCAAGAACTGCTGAT
ATCGAGCTTGCTACAAGGGACTTTCCGCTGGGGACTTTCCAGGGAGGCGTGGCCTGGGCGGGACTGGGGA
GTGGCGAGCCCTCAGATCCTGCATATAAGCAGCTGCTTTTTGCCTGTACTGGGTCTCTCTGGTTAGACCA
GATCTGAGCCTGGGAGCTCTCTGGCTAACTAGGGAACCCACTGCTTAAGCCTCAATAAAGCTTGCCTTGA
GTGCTTCAAGTAGTGTGTGCCCGTCTGTTGTGTGACTCTGGTAACTAGAGATCCCTCAGACCCTTTTAGT
CAGTGTGGAAAATCTCTAGCAGTGGCGCCCGAACAGGGACTTGAAAGCGAAAGGGAAACCAGAGGAGCTC
TCTCGACGCAGGACTCGGCTTGCTGAAGCGCGCACGGCAAGAGGCGAGGGGCGGCGACTGGTGAGTACGC
CAAAAATTTTGACTAGCGGAGGCTAGAAGGAGAGAGATGGGTGCGAGAGCGTCAGTATTAAGCGGGGGAG
AATTAGATCGCGATGGGAAAAAAATTCGGTTAAGGCCAGGGGGAAAGAAAAAATATAAATTAAAACATAT
AGTATGGGCAAGCAGGGAGCTAGAACGATTCGCAGTTAATCCTGGCCTGTTAGAAACATCAGAAGGCTGT
AGACAAATACTGGGACAGCTACAACCATCCCTTCAGACAGGATCAGAAGAACTTAGATCATTATATAATA
CAGTAGCAACCCTCTATTGTGTGCATCAAAGGATAGAGATAAAAGACACCAAGGAAGCTTTAGACAAGAT
AGAGGAAGAGCAAAACAAAAGTAAGACCACCGCACAGCAAGCGGCCGGCCGCTGATCTTCAGACCTGGAG
GAGGAGATATGAGGGACAATTGGAGAAGTGAATTATATAAATATAAAGTAGTAAAAATTGAACCATTAGG
AGTAGCACCCACCAAGGCAAAGAGAAGAGTGGTGCAGAGAGAAAAAAGAGCAGTGGGAATAGGAGCTTTG
TTCCTTGGGTTCTTGGGAGCAGCAGGAAGCACTATGGGCGCAGCGTCAATGACGCTGACGGTACAGGCCA
GACAATTATTGTCTGGTATAGTGCAGCAGCAGAACAATTTGCTGAGGGCTATTGAGGCGCAACAGCATCT
GTTGCAACTCACAGTCTGGGGCATCAAGCAGCTCCAGGCAAGAATCCTGGCTGTGGAAAGATACCTAAAG
GATCAACAGCTCCTGGGGATTTGGGGTTGCTCTGGAAAACTCATTTGCACCACTGCTGTGCCTTGGAATG
CTAGTTGGAGTAATAAATCTCTGGAACAGATTTGGAATCACACGACCTGGATGGAGTGGGACAGAGAAAT
TAACAATTACACAAGCTTAATACACTCCTTAATTGAAGAATCGCAAAACCAGCAAGAAAAGAATGAACAA
GAATTATTGGAATTAGATAAATGGGCAAGTTTGTGGAATTGGTTTAACATAACAAATTGGCTGTGGTATA
TAAAATTATTCATAATGATAGTAGGAGGCTTGGTAGGTTTAAGAATAGTTTTTGCTGTACTTTCTATAGT
GAATAGAGTTAGGCAGGGATATTCACCATTATCGTTTCAGACCCACCTCCCAACCCCGAGGGGACCCGAC
AGGCCCGAAGGAATAGAAGAAGAAGGTGGAGAGAGAGACAGAGACAGATCCATTCGATTAGTGAACGGAT
CTCGACGGTATCGCCTTTAAAAGAAAAGGGGGGATTGGGGGGTACAGTGCAGGGGAAAGAATAGTAGACA
TAATAGCAACAGACATACAAACTAAAGAATTACAAAAACAAATTACAAAAATTCAAAATTTTCGGGTTTA
TTACAGGGACAGCAGAGATCCAGTTTATCGATGAGTAATTCATACAAAAGGACTCGCCCCTGCCTTGGGG
AATCCCAGGGACCGTCGTTAAACTCCCACTAACGTAGAACCCAGAGATCGCTGCGTTCCCGCCCCCTCAC
CCGCCCGCTCTCGTCATCACTGAGGTGGAGAAGAGCATGCGTGAGGCTCCGGTGCCCGTCAGTGGGCAGA
GCGCACATCGCCCACAGTCCCCGAGAAGTTGGGGGGAGGGGTCGGCAATTGAACCGGTGCCTAGAGAAGG
TGGCGCGGGGTAAACTGGGAAAGTGATGTCGTGTACTGGCTCCGCCTTTTTCCCGAGGGTGGGGGAGAAC
CGTATATAAGTGCAGTAGTCGCCGTGAACGTTCTTTTTCGCAACGGGTTTGCCGCCAGAACACAGGTAAG
TGCCGTGTGTGGTTCCCGCGGGCCTGGCCTCTTTACGGGTTATGGCCCTTGCGTGCCTTGAATTACTTCC
ACGCCCCTGGCTGCAGTACGTGATTCTTGATCCCGAGCTTCGGGTTGGAAGTGGGTGGGAGAGTTCGAGG
CCTTGCGCTTAAGGAGCCCCTTCGCCTCGTGCTTGAGTTGAGGCCTGGCTTGGGCGCTGGGGCCGCCGCG
TGCGAATCTGGTGGCACCTTCGCGCCTGTCTCGCTGCTTTCGATAAGTCTCTAGCCATTTAAAATTTTTG
ATGACCTGCTGCGACGCTTTTTTTCTGGCAAGATAGTCTTGTAAATGCGGGCCAAGATCTGCACACTGGT
ATTTCGGTTTTTGGGGCCGCGGGCGGCGACGGGGCCCGTGCGTCCCAGCGCACATGTTCGGCGAGGCGGG
GCCTGCGAGCGCGGCCACCGAGAATCGGACGGGGGTAGTCTCAAGCTGGCCGGCCTGCTCTGGTGCCTGG
CCTCGCGCCGCCGTGTATCGCCCCGCCCTGGGCGGCAAGGCTGGCCCGGTCGGCACCAGTTGCGTGAGCG
GAAAGATGGCCGCTTCCCGGCCCTGCTGCAGGGAGCTCAAAATGGAGGACGCGGCGCTCGGGAGAGCGGG
CGGGTGAGTCACCCACACAAAGGAAAAGGGCCTTTCCGTCCTCAGCCGTCGCTTCATGTGACTCCACGGA
GTACCGGGCGCCGTCCAGGCACCTCGATTAGTTCTCGAGCTTTTGGAGTACGTCGTCTTTAGGTTGGGGG
GAGGGGTTTTATGCGATGGAGTTTCCCCACACTGAGTGGGTGGAGACTGAAGTTAGGCCAGCTTGGCACT
TGATGTAATTCTCCTTGGAATTTGCCCTTTTTGAGTTTGGATCTTGGTTCATTCTCAAGCCTCAGACAGT
GGTTCAAAGTTTTTTTCTTCCATTTCAGGTGTCGTGA
Features (pLannotate 1.2.2; 24 found; start..end, strand, type, name):
     22..1257    +  CDS            BHLHE40: BHE40_HUMAN - Also known as BHLHB2, DEC1 From Homo sapiens (Human).
   1283..1862    +  misc_feature   IRES2: internal ribosome entry site (IRES) of the encephalomyocarditis virus (EMCV)
   1857..2552    +  CDS            ZsGreen1: Zoanthus green fluorescent protein mammalian codon-optimized
   2566..3154    +  misc_feature   WPRE: woodchuck hepatitis virus posttranscriptional regulatory element
   3171..3689    +  CDS            nef (fragment): NEF_HV1BR - Experimental evidence at protein level: Swiss-Prot protein existence level 1. Extracellular Nef protein targets CD4(+) T-lymphocytes for apoptosis by interacting with CXCR4 surface receptors (PubMed:14990729). From Human immunodeficiency virus type 1 group M subtype B (isolate BRU/LAI) (HIV-1).
   3737..3994    +  LTR            5' LTR (truncated): truncated 5' long terminal repeat (LTR) from HIV-1
   4146..4162    -  protein_bind   lac operator: The lac repressor binds to the lac operator to inhibit transcription in E. coli. This inhibition can be relieved by adding lactose or isopropyl-β-D-thiogalactopyranoside (IPTG). lac repressor encoded by lacI
   4170..4200    -  promoter       lac promoter: promoter for the E. coli lac operon
   4215..4236    -  protein_bind   CAP binding site: CAP binding activates transcription in the presence of cAMP. E. coli catabolite activator protein
   4249..4341    -  CDS            lacI (fragment): lac repressor; lacI; The lac repressor binds to the lac operator to inhibit transcription in E. coli. This inhibition can be relieved by adding lactose or isopropyl-β-D-thiogalactopyranoside (IPTG).
   4524..5112    -  rep_origin     ori: high-copy-number ColE1/pMB1/pBR322/pUC origin of replication
   5283..6143    -  CDS            AmpR: β-lactamase; bla; confers resistance to ampicillin, carbenicillin, and related antibiotics
   6144..6248    -  promoter       AmpR promoter: bla
   6296..6430    +  polyA_signal   SV40 poly(A) signal: SV40 polyadenylation signal
   6597..6926    +  CDS            nef (fragment): NEF_HV1BR - Experimental evidence at protein level: Swiss-Prot protein existence level 1. Extracellular Nef protein targets CD4(+) T-lymphocytes for apoptosis by interacting with CXCR4 surface receptors (PubMed:14990729). From Human immunodeficiency virus type 1 group M subtype B (isolate BRU/LAI) (HIV-1).
   6974..7231    +  LTR            5' LTR (truncated): truncated 5' long terminal repeat (LTR) from HIV-1
   7278..7403    +  misc_feature   HIV-1 Ψ: packaging signal of human immunodeficiency virus type 1
   7387..7726    +  CDS            HIV-1 gag (fragment): gag protein from human immunodeficiency virus 1; gag
   7901..8134    +  misc_feature   RRE: The Rev response element (RRE) of HIV-1 allows for Rev-dependent mRNA export from the nucleus to the cytoplasm.
   8511..8611    +  CDS            Rev (fragment): human immunodeficiency virus 1 (HIV-1) Rev protein; rev; enhances nuclear export of unspliced and incompletely spliced viral mRNAs
   8626..8741    +  misc_feature   cPPT/CTS: central polypurine tract and central termination sequence of HIV-1 (lacking the first T)
   8954..9165    +  promoter       EF-1α core promoter: core promoter for human elongation factor EF-1α
   9166..9279    +  intron         EF-1α intron A (fragment): intron upstream of the start codon of human EF-1α
   9905..10108   +  intron         EF-1α intron A: truncated intron upstream of the start codon of human EF-1α
