[The description below was written by a language model from this plasmid's Addgene catalogue record and pLannotate feature annotations shown in this document.]
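Description:
pLVX-EF1α-BHLHE40 aa1-297-IRES-ZsGreen1 is an HIV-1-based lentiviral transfer plasmid of about 10.1 kb, built on the pLVX-EF1α-IRES-ZsGreen1 backbone for mammalian expression of a C-terminally truncated human BHLHE40 (also known as DEC1, BHLHB2, SHARP2 or STRA13). In bacteria it is maintained through a high-copy ColE1/pUC-type origin and selected with ampicillin via the β-lactamase gene. The backbone also carries lac promoter/operator remnants and an SV40 poly(A) signal outside the viral region. The record lists no mammalian drug-selection marker, so transduced cells are identified by fluorescence.

The viral cassette is flanked by two HIV-1 LTR elements with adjacent sequence that the annotation software matches to nef fragments. It contains the Ψ packaging signal with a partial gag sequence, the Rev response element for Rev-dependent nuclear export of the genomic RNA, and the cPPT/CTS, which aids nuclear import. Within it, the human EF-1α promoter with its intron A drives a bicistronic transcript: the BHLHE40 sequence, cloned between EcoRI and XbaI, then an EMCV IRES directing translation of ZsGreen1, followed by a WPRE to enhance transcript expression.

The truncation was made by mutagenesis that introduced a stop codon at position 298, with a new XbaI site a few bases downstream. Consistent with this, both feature tables annotate a BHLHE40 match of about 1.2 kb, close to full-length coding sequence, so downstream BHLHE40 sequence appears to remain but should not be translated. The depositor and sequencing-derived records are otherwise concordant, differing by one nucleotide in length and in numbering origin. The construct is used to express residues 1–297 of BHLHE40 in transduced cells, and the associated work concerns human memory T lymphocytes.
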