Addgene plasmid #153062: pLVX-EF1α-BHLHE40 aa1-297-IRES-ZsGreen1
Purpose: Lentiviral vector expressing a truncated form of human BHLHE40 (aa 1-297)
Depositing lab: Silvia Monticelli. Depositing organization: Institute for Research in Biomedicine, Switzerland. Publication: A molecular network regulating the proinflammatory phenotype of human memory T lymphocytes. Emming S, Bianchi N, Polletti S, Balestrieri C, Leoni C, Montagner S, Chirichella M, Delaleu N, Natoli G, Monticelli S. Nat Immunol. 2020 Apr;21(4):388-399. doi: 10.1038/s41590-020-0622-8. Epub 2020 Mar 16. PubMed 32205878.
Backbone
  Vector backbone: pLVX-EF1α-IRES-ZsGreen1
  Backbone size w/o insert (bp): 8871
  Total vector size (bp): 10116
  Vector type: Mammalian Expression, Lentiviral
Growth in bacteria
  Bacterial resistance: Ampicillin, 100 μg/mL
  Growth temperature: 37°C
  Growth strain: NEB Stable
  Copy number: High Copy
Gene/Insert
  Gene/Insert name: Truncated form of human BHLHE40 (aa 1-297)
  Species: H. sapiens (human)
  Mutation: Mutagenesis to insert a stop codon at aa 298 in BHLHE40 in order to express a truncated form. 7 base pairs after the new stop codon a new XbaI restriction site was inserted by mutagenesis.
  Entrez Gene: BHLHE40 (a.k.a. BHLHB2, Clast5, DEC1, HLHB2, SHARP-2, SHARP2, STRA13, Stra14)
  Promoter: EF1α
  Cloning method: Restriction Enzyme; 5′ cloning site EcoRI (not destroyed); 3′ cloning site XbaI (not destroyed)
  Sequencing primers: 5′ TTCCATTTCAGGTGTCGTGA; 3′ ACACCGGCCTTATTCCAAG
Terms and licenses: Academic/Nonprofit Terms; Industry Terms: Not Available to Industry
How to cite: pLVX-EF1α-BHLHE40 aa1-297-IRES-ZsGreen1 was a gift from Silvia Monticelli (Addgene plasmid # 153062 ; http://n2t.net/addgene:153062 ; RRID:Addgene_153062)
